Addgene plasmid #230476: AiP14256 - pAAV-AiE0410h_3xC2-minBG-SYFP2-WPRE3-BGHpA (Alias: CN4256)
Purpose: AiE0410h_3xC2 is an enhancer sequence, designed to drive AAV-mediated transgene expression in specific populations of brain cells
Depositing lab: Allen Institute for Brain Science & Jonathan Ting. Depositing organization: Allen Institute. Publication: A suite of enhancer AAVs and transgenic mouse lines for genetic access to cortical cell types. Ben-Simon Y, Hooper M, Narayan S, Daigle TL, Dwivedi D, Way SW, Oster A, Stafford DA, Mich JK, Taormina MJ, Martinez RA, Opitz-Araya X, Roth JR, Alexander JR, Allen S, Amster A, Arbuckle J, Ayala A, Baker PM, Bakken TE, Barcelli T, Barta S, Bendrick J, Bertagnolli D, Bielstein C, Bishwakarma P, Bowlus J, Boyer G, Brouner K, Casian B, Casper T, Chakka AB, Chakrabarty R, Chance RK, Chavan S, Clark M, Colbert K, Collman F, Daniel S, Departee M, DiValentin P, Donadio N, Dotson N, Egdorf T, Fliss T, Gabitto M, Garcia J, Gary A, Gasperini M, Gloe J, Goldy J, Gore BB, Graybuck L, Greisman N, Haeseleer F, Halterman C, Haradon Z, Hastings SD, Helback O, Ho W, Hockemeyer D, Huang C, Huff S, Hunker A, Johansen N, Jones D, Juneau Z, Kalmbach B, Kannan M, Khem S, Kussick E, Kutsal R, Larsen R, Lee C, Lee AY, Leibly M, Lenz GH, Li S, Liang E, Lusk N, Madigan Z, Malloy J, Malone J, McCue R, Melchor J, Mollenkopf T, Moosman S, Morin E, Newman D, Ng L, Ngo K, Omstead V, Otto S, Oyama A, Pena N, Pham T, Phillips E, Pom CA, Potekhina L, Ransford S, Ray PL, Rette D, Reynoldson C, Rimorin C, Rocha D, Ruiz A, Sanchez REA, Sawyer L, Sedeno-Cortes A, Sevigny JP, Shapovalova N, Shepard N, Shulga L, Sigler AR, Siverts L, Soliman S, Somasundaram S, Staats B, Stewart K, Szelenyi E, Tieu M, Trader C, Tran A, van Velthoven CTJ, Walker M, Wang Y, Weed N, Wirthlin M, Wood T, Wynalda B, Yao Z, Zhou T, Ariza J, Dee N, Reding M, Ronellenfitch K, Mufti S, Sunkin SM, Smith KA, Esposito L, Waters J, Thyagarajan B, Yao S, Lein ES, Zeng H, Levi BP, Ngai J, Ting JT, Tasic B. Cell. 2025 May 16:S0092-8674(25)00513-6. doi: 10.1016/j.cell.2025.05.002. PubMed 40403729.
Backbone
  Vector backbone: pAAV2
  Vector type: AAV
Growth in bacteria
  Bacterial resistance: Ampicillin, 100 μg/mL
  Growth temperature: 37°C
  Growth strain: NEB Stable
  Copy number: High Copy
Gene/Insert
  Gene/Insert name: SYFP2
  Species: Synthetic
  Promoter: minBG
  Cloning method: Gibson Cloning
Terms and licenses: Academic/Nonprofit Terms; Industry Terms: Not Available to Industry
How to cite: AiP14256 - pAAV-AiE0410h_3xC2-minBG-SYFP2-WPRE3-BGHpA (Alias: CN4256) was a gift from Allen Institute for Brain Science & Jonathan Ting (Addgene plasmid # 230476 ; http://n2t.net/addgene:230476 ; RRID:Addgene_230476)
