[The description below was written by a language model from this plasmid's Addgene catalogue record and pLannotate feature annotations shown in this document.]
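Description:
AiP14256 - pAAV-AiE0410h_3xC2-minBG-SYFP2-WPRE3-BGHpA (alias CN4256) is a 4,526 nt AAV transfer plasmid built on a pAAV2 backbone and designed for packaging an enhancer-driven fluorescent reporter into recombinant adeno-associated virus. It is maintained in bacteria as a high-copy plasmid through a ColE1/pUC-type origin and selected with ampicillin via the bla (AmpR) gene and its promoter. An f1 phage origin and short remnants of pBR322 bom and rop sequences are also present in the backbone. The record lists a recombination-deficient growth strain, a common choice for keeping the repetitive AAV2 inverted terminal repeats intact. The right ITR is annotated in full, whereas the left one is detected only as two short fragments in the sequencing result.

Between the ITRs, which supply the signals for genome replication and encapsidation, sits a single expression cassette. By its name, the AiE0410h_3xC2 enhancer appears to be a three-copy concatenation of a core element, although the record does not explain this. It lies upstream of minBG, a minimal promoter (by its name, beta-globin) that has little activity on its own, so transcription depends largely on the enhancer. Neither element is picked up by the automated annotation, but they presumably occupy the unannotated region preceding the coding sequence. The cassette drives SYFP2, a rapidly maturing monomeric yellow fluorescent protein derived from Aequorea victoria. It is followed by WPRE3, a shortened woodchuck hepatitis virus posttranscriptional element (annotated as two WPRE fragments) that boosts transcript stability and expression, and then by the bovine growth hormone polyadenylation signal.

The construct is intended to direct AAV-mediated transgene expression to specific populations of brain cells, with SYFP2 fluorescence reporting the enhancer's specificity. The record does not state which cell population is targeted.
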