Features (pLannotate 1.2.2; 14 found; start..end, strand, type, name):
     12..39      +  repeat_region  AAV2 ITR (fragment): inverted terminal repeat of adeno-associated virus serotype 2 inverted
     68..95      +  repeat_region  AAV2 ITR (fragment): inverted terminal repeat of adeno-associated virus serotype 2 inverted
    544..1260    +  CDS            SYFP2: SYFP2 is a basic (constitutively fluorescent) yellow fluorescent protein published in 2006, derived from Aequorea victoria. It is reported to be a very rapidly-maturing monomer with moderate acid sensitivity.
   1300..1457    +  misc_feature   WPRE (fragment): woodchuck hepatitis virus posttranscriptional regulatory element
   1463..1543    +  misc_feature   WPRE (fragment): woodchuck hepatitis virus posttranscriptional regulatory element
   1560..1671    +  polyA_signal   bGH poly(A) signal: bovine growth hormone polyadenylation signal
   1789..1929    +  repeat_region  AAV2 ITR: inverted terminal repeat of adeno-associated virus serotype 2 inverted
   1934..1985    -  misc_feature   bom (fragment): basis of mobility region from pBR322
   2004..2459    +  rep_origin     f1 ori (sequence partly withheld): f1 bacteriophage origin of replication; arrow indicates direction of (+) strand synthesis
   2460..2509    -  misc_feature   bom (fragment): basis of mobility region from pBR322
   2611..2646    -  CDS            rop (fragment): Rop protein, which maintains plasmids at low copy number; rop
   2741..2845    +  promoter       AmpR promoter: bla
   2846..3706    +  CDS            AmpR: β-lactamase; bla; confers resistance to ampicillin, carbenicillin, and related antibiotics
   3877..4465    +  rep_origin     ori: high-copy-number ColE1/pMB1/pBR322/pUC origin of replication
>Addgene plasmid #230476 | AiP14256 - pAAV-AiE0410h_3xC2-minBG-SYFP2-WPRE3-BGHpA (Alias: CN4256) | addgene full sequence | sequence record 479088 | Addgene NGS Result
CCTGCAGGCAGCTGCGCGCTCGCTCGCTCACTGAGGCCGCCCGGGCGTCGGGCGACCTTTGGTCGCCCGG
CCTCAGTGAGCGAGCGAGCGCGCAGAGAGGGAGTGGCCAACTCCATCACTAGGGGTTCCTGCGGCCGCAC
GCGTCAGAATATTTTAATCCCTAATGTGGTGACTCGGTGTAATTTATCTCATTAAGCCTCTCCTATTTTC
TCCTGTTTACATGACTAATATTATTGTGTTTTATCAGAATATTTTAATCCCTAATGTGGTGACTCGGTGT
AATTTATCTCATTAAGCCTCTCCTATTTTCTCCTGTTTACATGACTAATATTATTGTGTTTTATCAGAAT
ATTTTAATCCCTAATGTGGTGACTCGGTGTAATTTATCTCATTAAGCCTCTCCTATTTTCTCCTGTTTAC
ATGACTAATATTATTGTGTTTTATGAGCTCGGGCTGGGCATAAAAGTCAGGGCAGAGCCATCTATTGCTT
ACATTTGCTTCTGGGATCCAGATCTTTCGAAGCTAGCGCTACCGGTCGCCACCATGGTGAGCAAGGGCGA
GGAGCTGTTCACCGGGGTGGTGCCCATCCTGGTCGAGCTGGACGGCGACGTAAACGGCCACAAGTTCAGC
GTGTCCGGCGAGGGCGAGGGCGATGCCACCTACGGCAAGCTGACCCTGAAGCTGATCTGCACCACCGGCA
AGCTGCCCGTGCCCTGGCCCACCCTCGTGACCACCCTGGGCTACGGCGTGCAGTGCTTCGCCCGCTACCC
CGACCACATGAAGCAGCACGACTTCTTCAAGTCCGCCATGCCCGAAGGCTACGTCCAGGAGCGCACCATC
TTCTTCAAGGACGACGGCAACTACAAGACCCGCGCCGAGGTGAAGTTCGAGGGCGACACCCTGGTGAACC
GCATCGAGCTGAAGGGCATCGACTTCAAGGAGGACGGCAACATCCTGGGGCACAAGCTGGAGTACAACTA
CAACAGCCACAACGTCTATATCACCGCCGACAAGCAGAAGAACGGCATCAAGGCCAACTTCAAGATCCGC
CACAACATCGAGGACGGCGGCGTGCAGCTCGCCGACCACTACCAGCAGAACACCCCCATCGGCGACGGCC
CCGTGCTGCTGCCCGACAACCACTACCTGAGCTACCAGTCCAAGCTGAGCAAAGACCCCAACGAGAAGCG
CGATCACATGGTCCTGCTGGAGTTCGTGACCGCCGCCGGGATCACTCTCGGCATGGACGAGCTGTACAAG
TAAGTCGACGGCGCGCCGCGGCCGCGAATTCGATATCATAATCAACCTCTGGATTACAAAATTTGTGAAA
GATTGACTGGTATTCTTAACTATGTTGCTCCTTTTACGCTATGTGGATACGCTGCTTTAATGCCTTTGTA
TCATGCTATTGCTTCCCGTATGGCTTTCATTTTCTCCTCCTTGTATAAATCCTGGTTAGTTCTTGCCACG
GCGGAACTCATCGCCGCCTGCCTTGCCCGCTGCTGGACAGGGGCTCGGCTGTTGGGCACTGACAATTCCG
TGGCTCGAGAGATCTTCGACTGTGCCTTCTAGTTGCCAGCCATCTGTTGTTTGCCCCTCCCCCGTGCCTT
CCTTGACCCTGGAAGGTGCCACTCCCACTGTCCTTTCCTAATAAAATGAGGAAATTGCATCGCATTGTCT
GAGTAGGTGTCATTCTATTCTGGGGGGTGGGGTGGGGCAGGACAGCAAGGGGGAGGATTGGGAAGACAAT
AGCAGGCATGAGATCTCACGTGCGGACCGAGCGGCCGCAGGAACCCCTAGTGATGGAGTTGGCCACTCCC
TCTCTGCGCGCTCGCTCGCTCACTGAGGCCGGGCGACCAAAGGTCGCCCGACGCCCGGGCTTTGCCCGGG
CGGCCTCAGTGAGCGAGCGAGCGCGCAGCTGCCTGCAGGGGCGCCTGATGCGGTATTTTCTCCTTACGCA
TCTGTGCGGTATTTCACACCGCATA
[95 nt withheld, positions 1986-2080]
T
[46 nt withheld, positions 2082-2127]
C
[141 nt withheld, positions 2129-2269]
CCTTTGACGTTGGAGTCCACGTTCTTT
[37 nt withheld, positions 2297-2333]
ACTCTATCTCGGGCTATTCTTTTGATTTATAAGGGATTTTGCCGATTTCGGTCTATTGGTTAAAAAATGA
GCTGATTTAACAAAAATTTAACGCGAATTTTAACAAAATATTAACGTTTACAATTTTATGGTGCACTCTC
AGTACAATCTGCTCTGATGCCGCATAGTTAAGCCAGCCCCGACACCCGCCAACACCCGCTGACGCGCCCT
GACGGGCTTGTCTGCTCCCGGCATCCGCTTACAGACAAGCTGTGACCGTCTCCGGGAGCTGCATGTGTCA
GAGGTTTTCACCGTCATCACCGAAACGCGCGAGACGAAAGGGCCTCGTGATACGCCTATTTTTATAGGTT
AATGTCATGATAATAATGGTTTCTTAGACGTCAGGTGGCACTTTTCGGGGAAATGTGCGCGGAACCCCTA
TTTGTTTATTTTTCTAAATACATTCAAATATGTATCCGCTCATGAGACAATAACCCTGATAAATGCTTCA
ATAATATTGAAAAAGGAAGAGTATGAGTATTCAACATTTCCGTGTCGCCCTTATTCCCTTTTTTGCGGCA
TTTTGCCTTCCTGTTTTTGCTCACCCAGAAACGCTGGTGAAAGTAAAAGATGCTGAAGATCAGTTGGGTG
CACGAGTGGGTTACATCGAACTGGATCTCAACAGCGGTAAGATCCTTGAGAGTTTTCGCCCCGAAGAACG
TTTTCCAATGATGAGCACTTTTAAAGTTCTGCTATGTGGCGCGGTATTATCCCGTATTGACGCCGGGCAA
GAGCAACTCGGTCGCCGCATACACTATTCTCAGAATGACTTGGTTGAGTACTCACCAGTCACAGAAAAGC
ATCTTACGGATGGCATGACAGTAAGAGAATTATGCAGTGCTGCCATAACCATGAGTGATAACACTGCGGC
CAACTTACTTCTGACAACGATCGGAGGACCGAAGGAGCTAACCGCTTTTTTGCACAACATGGGGGATCAT
GTAACTCGCCTTGATCGTTGGGAACCGGAGCTGAATGAAGCCATACCAAACGACGAGCGTGACACCACGA
TGCCTGTAGCAATGGCAACAACGTTGCGCAAACTATTAACTGGCGAACTACTTACTCTAGCTTCCCGGCA
ACAATTAATAGACTGGATGGAGGCGGATAAAGTTGCAGGACCACTTCTGCGCTCGGCCCTTCCGGCTGGC
TGGTTTATTGCTGATAAATCTGGAGCCGGTGAGCGTGGGTCTCGCGGTATCATTGCAGCACTGGGGCCAG
ATGGTAAGCCCTCCCGTATCGTAGTTATCTACACGACGGGGAGTCAGGCAACTATGGATGAACGAAATAG
ACAGATCGCTGAGATAGGTGCCTCACTGATTAAGCATTGGTAACTGTCAGACCAAGTTTACTCATATATA
CTTTAGATTGATTTAAAACTTCATTTTTAATTTAAAAGGATCTAGGTGAAGATCCTTTTTGATAATCTCA
TGACCAAAATCCCTTAACGTGAGTTTTCGTTCCACTGAGCGTCAGACCCCGTAGAAAAGATCAAAGGATC
TTCTTGAGATCCTTTTTTTCTGCGCGTAATCTGCTGCTTGCAAACAAAAAAACCACCGCTACCAGCGGTG
GTTTGTTTGCCGGATCAAGAGCTACCAACTCTTTTTCCGAAGGTAACTGGCTTCAGCAGAGCGCAGATAC
CAAATACTGTTCTTCTAGTGTAGCCGTAGTTAGGCCACCACTTCAAGAACTCTGTAGCACCGCCTACATA
CCTCGCTCTGCTAATCCTGTTACCAGTGGCTGCTGCCAGTGGCGATAAGTCGTGTCTTACCGGGTTGGAC
TCAAGACGATAGTTACCGGATAAGGCGCAGCGGTCGGGCTGAACGGGGGGTTCGTGCACACAGCCCAGCT
TGGAGCGAACGACCTACACCGAACTGAGATACCTACAGCGTGAGCTATGAGAAAGCGCCACGCTTCCCGA
AGGGAGAAAGGCGGACAGGTATCCGGTAAGCGGCAGGGTCGGAACAGGAGAGCGCACGAGGGAGCTTCCA
GGGGGAAACGCCTGGTATCTTTATAGTCCTGTCGGGTTTCGCCACCTCTGACTTGAGCGTCGATTTTTGT
GATGCTCGTCAGGGGGGCGGAGCCTATGGAAAAACGCCAGCAACGCGGCCTTTTTACGGTTCCTGGCCTT
TTGCTGGCCTTTTGCTCACATGT
